Addgene plasmid #237132: NanoBRET Assay Vector, TAF1-NanoLuc
Purpose: Express TAF1-NanoLuc(R) Fusion Protein in Mammalian Cells under a CMV promoter
Depositing lab: Promega Corporation.
Backbone
  Vector backbone: pFC32K Nluc CMV-neo Flexi(R) Vector
  Vector type: Mammalian Expression
  Selectable markers: Neomycin (select with G418)
Growth in bacteria
  Bacterial resistance: Kanamycin, 50 μg/mL
  Growth temperature: 37°C
  Growth strain: DH5alpha
  Copy number: High Copy
Gene/Insert
  Gene/Insert name: TAF1
  Species: H. sapiens (human)
  Mutation: None
  Entrez Gene: TAF1 (a.k.a. BA2R, CCG1, CCGS, DYT3, DYT3/TAF1, KAT4, MRXS33, N-TAF1, NSCL2, OF, P250, TAF(II)250, TAF2A, TAFII-250, TAFII250, XDP)
  Promoter: CMV
  Tag / fusion protein: NanoLuc (R) (C terminal on backbone)
  Cloning method: Other
Terms and licenses: Academic/Nonprofit Terms; Industry Terms
How to cite: NanoBRET Assay Vector, TAF1-NanoLuc was a gift from Promega Corporation (Addgene plasmid # 237132)
