[The description below was written by a language model from this plasmid's Addgene catalogue record and pLannotate feature annotations shown in this document.]
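Description:
NanoBRET Assay Vector, TAF1-NanoLuc is a mammalian expression plasmid built on the pFC32K Nluc CMV-neo Flexi backbone, designed to produce human TAF1 fused at its C terminus to NanoLuc luciferase. In the depositor's full sequence of about 10.4 kb, the CMV immediate-early enhancer and promoter are followed by a chimeric β-globin/immunoglobulin intron, which generally improves expression of the transcript, and a T7 promoter that permits in vitro transcription. The unmutated TAF1 open reading frame, encoding the largest subunit and core scaffold of the TFIID basal transcription factor complex, runs directly into the human codon-optimised Nluc coding sequence. An SV40 polyadenylation signal is annotated downstream. A single neo (nptII) gene sits behind tandem SV40 early and EM7 promoters with a synthetic poly(A) signal, so it provides kanamycin resistance in bacteria and G418 selection in mammalian cells. A high-copy ColE1/pUC-type origin supports propagation in E. coli, and a cer site helps keep the plasmid monomeric.

As the name indicates, the fusion is meant to serve as the luminescent energy donor in NanoBRET assays, where energy transfer from NanoLuc to a fluorescent acceptor reports proximity in live cells; the record does not state the specific acceptor or partner.

The two sequence records attached to this entry disagree. The repository's sequencing result is only about 5.3 kb and is annotated with a MAFG coding sequence upstream of an Nluc fragment, an SP6 promoter, and a hygromycin resistance cassette (hph), with no TAF1 feature. That table appears to describe a different construct from the catalogue entry, so the description above relies on the depositor sequence.
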