Features (pLannotate 1.2.2; 20 found; start..end, strand, type, name):
    140..517     +  enhancer       CMV enhancer: human cytomegalovirus immediate early enhancer
    519..718     +  promoter       CMV promoter: human cytomegalovirus (CMV) immediate early promoter
    857..989     +  intron         chimeric intron: chimera between introns from human β-globin and immunoglobulin heavy chain genes
   1033..1051    +  promoter       T7 promoter: promoter for bacteriophage T7 RNA polymerase
   1065..6680    +  CDS            TAF1: TAF1_HUMAN - Also known as BA2R, CCG1, CCGS, TAF2A. Experimental evidence at protein level: Swiss-Prot protein existence level 1. Largest component and core scaffold of the TFIID basal transcription factor complex (PubMed:25412659, PubMed:27007846). Contains novel N- and C-terminal Ser/Thr kinase domains which can autophosphorylate or transphosphorylate other transcription factors. Phosphorylates TP53 on 'Thr-55' which leads to MDM2-mediated degradation of TP53. Phosphorylates GTF2A1 and GTF2F1 on Ser residues. Possesses DNA-binding activity (PubMed:25412659). Essential for progression of the
   6702..7214    +  CDS            Nluc: NanoLuc® luciferase human codon-optimized
   7223..7252    +  misc_feature   MCS (fragment): pUC18/19 multiple cloning site
   7259..7308    +  CDS            SET1 (fragment): solubility-enhancement tag derived from T7 phage gene 10B
   7316..7335    +  terminator     T7 terminator (fragment): transcription terminator for bacteriophage T7 RNA polymerase
   7357..7478    -  polyA_signal   SV40 poly(A) signal: SV40 polyadenylation signal
   7501..7569    -  CDS            large T antigen (fragment): large T antigen from SV40 (simian virus 40)
   7574..7606    +  rep_origin     M13 ori (fragment): M13 bacteriophage origin of replication; arrow indicates direction of (+) strand synthesis
   7607..7658    -  misc_feature   bom (fragment): basis of mobility region from pBR322
   7723..8080    +  promoter       SV40 promoter: SV40 enhancer and early promoter
   8095..8142    +  promoter       EM7 promoter: synthetic bacterial promoter&nbsp
   8174..8965    +  CDS            neo: KKA2_KLEPN - Also known as kan, nptII. Experimental evidence at protein level: Swiss-Prot protein existence level 1. Resistance to kanamycin, neomycin, paromomycin, ribostamycin, butirosin and gentamicin B. From Klebsiella pneumoniae.
   9032..9080    +  polyA_signal   poly(A) signal: synthetic polyadenylation signal
   9101..9190    -  CDS            tnpA (fragment): TN5P_ECOLX - Also known as tnp. Experimental evidence at protein level: Swiss-Prot protein existence level 1. Mediates transposition of transposon Tn5 by a 'cut and paste' mechanism. First, the monomeric transposase binds the 19 bp inverted DNA repeats flanking the transposon. Then, dimerization of the DNA- bound transposase creates a synaptic DNA complex. After nicking of the first DNA strand, excision of the transposon proceeds through a series of intermediates. The transposase then mediates the insertion of the transposon at a new site by strand transfer. The activity of the wild- type tran
   9319..9907    -  rep_origin     ori: high-copy-number ColE1/pMB1/pBR322/pUC origin of replication
  10023..10306   +  misc_feature   cer region: ColE1-derived recombination site that helps to maintain plasmids as monomers
>Addgene plasmid #237132 | NanoBRET Assay Vector, TAF1-NanoLuc | depositor full sequence | sequence record 470732 | NanoBRET Assay Vector, TAF1-NanoLuc sequence 10359 bps
TCAATATTGGCCATTAGCCATATTATTCATTGGTTATATAGCATAAATCAATATTGGCTATTGGCCATTG
CATACGTTGTATCTATATCATAATATGTACATTTATATTGGCTCATGTCCAATATGACCGCCATGTTGGC
ATTGATTATTGACTAGTTATTAATAGTAATCAATTACGGGGTCATTAGTTCATAGCCCATATATGGAGTT
CCGCGTTACATAACTTACGGTAAATGGCCCGCCTGGCTGACCGCCCAACGACCCCCGCCCATTGACGTCA
ATAATGACGTATGTTCCCATAGTAACGCCAATAGGGACTTTCCATTGACGTCAATGGGTGGAGTATTTAC
GGTAAACTGCCCACTTGGCAGTACATCAAGTGTATCATATGCCAAGTCCGCCCCCTATTGACGTCAATGA
CGGTAAATGGCCCGCCTGGCATTATGCCCAGTACATGACCTTACGGGACTTTCCTACTTGGCAGTACATC
TACGTATTAGTCATCGCTATTACCATGGTGATGCGGTTTTGGCAGTACACCAATGGGCGTGGATAGCGGT
TTGACTCACGGGGATTTCCAAGTCTCCACCCCATTGACGTCAATGGGAGTTTGTTTTGGCACCAAAATCA
ACGGGACTTTCCAAAATGTCGTAATAACCCCGCCCCGTTGACGCAAATGGGCGGTAGGCGTGTACGGTGG
GAGGTCTATATAAGCAGAGCTGGTTTAGTGAACCGTCAGATCACTAGAAGCTTTATTGCGGTAGTTTATC
ACAGTTAAATTGCTAACGCAGTCAGTGCTTCTGACACAACAGTCTCGAACTTAAGCTGCAGAAGTTGGTC
GTGAGGCACTGGGCAGGTAAGTATCAAGGTTACAAGACAGGTTTAAGGAGACCAATAGAAACTGGGCTTG
TCGAGACAGAGAAGACTCTTGCGTTTCTGATAGGCACCTATTGGTCTTACTGACATCCACTTTGCCTTTC
TCTCCACAGGTGTCCACTCCCAGTTCAATTACAGCTCTTAAGGCTAGAGTATTAATACGACTCACTATAG
GGCTAGCGATCGCCATGGGACCCGGCTGCGATTTGCTGCTGCGGACAGCAGCTACCATCACTGCTGCCGC
CATCATGTCAGACACGGACAGCGACGAAGATTCCGCTGGAGGCGGCCCATTTTCTTTAGCGGGTTTCCTT
TTCGGCAACATCAATGGAGCCGGGCAGCTGGAGGGGGAAAGCGTCTTGGATGATGAATGTAAGAAGCACT
TGGCAGGCTTGGGGGCTTTGGGGCTGGGCAGCCTGATCACTGAACTCACGGCAAATGAAGAATTGACCGG
GACTGACGGTGCCTTGGTAAATGATGAAGGGTGGGTTAGGAGTACAGAAGATGCTGTGGACTATTCAGAC
ATCAATGAGGTGGCAGAAGATGAAAGCCGAAGATACCAGCAGACGATGGGGAGCTTGCAGCCCCTTTGCC
ACTCAGATTATGATGAAGATGACTATGATGCTGATTGTGAAGACATTGATTGCAAGTTGATGCCTCCTCC
ACCTCCACCCCCGGGACCAATGAAGAAGGATAAGGACCAGGATTCTATTACTGGTGAGAAAGTGGACTTC
AGTAGTTCCTCTGACTCAGAATCTGAGATGGGACCTCAGGAAGCAACACAGGCAGAATCTGAAGATGGAA
AGCTGACCCTTCCATTGGCTGGGATTATGCAGCATGATGCCACCAAGCTGTTGCCAAGTGTCACAGAACT
TTTTCCAGAATTTCGACCTGGAAAGGTGTTACGTTTTCTACGTCTTTTTGGACCAGGGAAGAATGTCCCA
TCTGTTTGGCGGAGTGCTCGGAGAAAGAGGAAGAAGAAGCACCGTGAGCTGATACAGGAAGAGCAGATCC
AGGAGGTGGAGTGCTCAGTAGAATCAGAAGTCAGCCAGAAGTCTTTGTGGAACTACGACTACGCTCCACC
ACCACCTCCAGAGCAGTGTCTCTCTGATGATGAAATCACGATGATGGCTCCTGTGGAGTCCAAATTTTCC
CAATCAACTGGAGATATAGATAAAGTGACAGATACCAAACCAAGAGTGGCTGAGTGGCGTTATGGGCCTG
CCCGACTGTGGTATGATATGCTGGGTGTCCCTGAAGATGGCAGTGGGTTTGACTATGGCTTCAAACTGAG
AAAGACAGAACATGAACCTGTGATAAAATCTAGAATGATAGAGGAATTTAGGAAACTTGAGGAAAACAAT
GGCACTGATCTTCTGGCTGATGAAAACTTCCTGATGGTGACACAGCTGCATTGGGAGGATGATATCATCT
GGGATGGGGAGGATGTCAAACACAAAGGGACAAAACCTCAGCGTGCAAGCCTGGCAGGCTGGCTTCCTTC
TAGCATGACTAGGAATGCGATGGCTTACAATGTTCAGCAAGGTTTTGCAGCCACTCTTGATGATGACAAA
CCTTGGTACTCCATTTTTCCCATTGACAATGAGGATCTGGTATATGGACGCTGGGAGGACAATATCATTT
GGGATGCTCAGGCCATGCCCCGGCTGTTGGAACCTCCTGTTTTGACACTTGATCCCAATGATGAGAACCT
CATTTTGGAAATTCCTGATGAGAAGGAAGAGGCCACCTCTAACTCCCCCTCCAAGGAGAGTAAGAAGGAA
TCATCTCTGAAGAAGAGTCGAATTCTCTTAGGGAAAACAGGAGTCATCAAGGAGGAACCACAGCAGAACA
TGTCTCAGCCAGAAGTGAAAGATCCATGGAATCTCTCCAATGATGAGTATTATTATCCCAAGCAACAGGG
TCTTCGAGGCACCTTTGGAGGGAATATTATCCAGCATTCAATTCCTGCTGTGGAATTACGGCAGCCCTTC
TTTCCCACCCACATGGGGCCCATCAAACTCCGGCAGTTCCATCGCCCACCTCTGAAAAAGTACTCATTTG
GTGCACTTTCTCAGCCAGGTCCCCACTCAGTCCAACCTTTGCTAAAGCACATCAAAAAAAAGGCCAAGAT
GAGAGAACAAGAGAGGCAAGCTTCAGGTGGTGGAGAGATGTTTTTTATGCGCACACCTCAGGACCTCACA
GGCAAAGATGGTGATCTTATTCTTGCAGAATATAGTGAGGAAAATGGACCCTTAATGATGCAGGTTGGCA
TGGCAACCAAGATAAAGAACTATTATAAACGGAAACCTGGAAAAGATCCTGGAGCACCAGATTGTAAATA
TGGGGAAACTGTTTACTGCCATACATCTCCTTTCCTGGGTTCTCTCCATCCTGGCCAATTGCTGCAAGCA
TTTGAGAACAACCTTTTTCGTGCTCCAATTTATCTTCATAAGATGCCAGAAACTGATTTCTTGATCATTC
GGACAAGACAGGGTTACTATATTCGGGAATTAGTGGATATTTTTGTGGTTGGCCAGCAGTGTCCCTTGTT
TGAAGTTCCTGGGCCTAACTCCAAAAGGGCCAATACGCATATTCGAGACTTTCTACAGGTTTTTATTTAC
CGCCTTTTCTGGAAAAGTAAAGATCGGCCACGGAGGATACGAATGGAAGATATAAAAAAAGCCTTTCCTT
CCCATTCAGAAAGCAGCATCCGGAAGAGGCTAAAGCTCTGCGCTGACTTCAAACGCACAGGGATGGACTC
AAACTGGTGGGTGCTTAAGTCTGATTTTCGTTTACCAACGGAAGAAGAGATCAGAGCTATGGTGTCACCA
GAGCAGTGCTGTGCTTATTATAGCATGATAGCTGCAGAGCAACGACTGAAGGATGCTGGCTATGGTGAGA
AATCCTTTTTTGCTCCAGAAGAAGAAAATGAGGAAGATTTCCAGATGAAGATTGATGATGAAGTTCGCAC
TGCCCCTTGGAACACCACAAGGGCCTTCATTGCTGCCATGAAGGGCAAGTGTCTGCTAGAGGTGACTGGG
GTGGCAGATCCCACGGGGTGTGGTGAAGGATTCTCCTATGTGAAGATTCCAAACAAACCAACACAGCAGA
AGGATGATAAAGAACCGCAGCCAGTGAAGAAGACAGTGACAGGAACAGATGCAGACCTTCGTCGCCTTTC
CCTGAAAAATGCCAAGCAACTTCTACGTAAATTTGGTGTGCCTGAGGAAGAGATTAAAAAGTTGTCCCGC
TGGGAAGTGATTGATGTGGTGCGCACAATGTCAACAGAACAGGCTCGTTCTGGAGAGGGGCCCATGAGTA
AATTTGCCCGTGGATCAAGGTTTTCTGTGGCTGAGCATCAAGAGCGTTACAAAGAGGAATGTCAGCGCAT
CTTTGACCTACAGAACAAGGTTCTGTCATCAACTGAAGTCTTATCAACTGACACAGACAGCAGCTCAGCT
GAAGATAGTGACTTTGAAGAAATGGGAAAGAACATTGAGAACATGTTGCAGAACAAGAAAACCAGCTCTC
AGCTTTCACGTGAACGGGAGGAACAGGAGCGGAAGGAACTACAGCGAATGCTACTGGCAGCAGGCTCAGC
AGCATCCGGAAACAATCACAGAGATGATGACACAGCTTCCGTGACTAGCCTTAACTCTTCTGCCACTGGA
CGCTGTCTCAAGATTTATCGCACGTTTCGAGATGAAGAGGGGAAAGAGTATGTTCGCTGTGAGACAGTCC
GAAAACCAGCTGTCATTGATGCCTATGTGCGCATACGGACTACAAAAGATGAGGAATTCATTCGAAAATT
TGCCCTTTTTGATGAACAACATCGGGAAGAGATGCGAAAAGAACGGCGGAGGATTCAAGAGCAACTGAGG
CGGCTTAAGAGGAACCAGGAAAAGGAGAAGCTTAAGGGTCCTCCTGAGAAGAAGCCCAAGAAAATGAAGG
AGCGTCCTGACCTAAAACTGAAATGTGGGGCATGTGGTGCCATTGGACACATGAGGACTAACAAATTCTG
CCCCCTCTATTATCAAACAAATGCGCCACCTTCCAACCCTGTTGCCATGACAGAAGAACAGGAGGAGGAG
TTGGAAAAGACAGTCATTCATAATGATAATGAAGAACTTATCAAGGTTGAAGGGACCAAAATTGTCTTGG
GGAAACAGCTAATTGAGAGTGCGGATGAGGTTCGCAGAAAATCTCTGGTTCTCAAGTTTCCTAAACAGCA
GCTTCCTCCAAAGAAGAAACGGCGAGTTGGAACCACTGTTCACTGTGACTATTTGAATAGACCTCATAAG
TCCATCCACCGGCGCCGCACAGACCCTATGGTGACGCTGTCGTCCATCTTGGAGTCTATCATCAATGACA
TGAGAGATCTTCCAAATACATACCCTTTCCACACTCCAGTCAATGCAAAGGTTGTAAAGGACTACTACAA
AATCATCACTCGGCCAATGGACCTACAAACACTCCGCGAAAACGTGCGTAAACGCCTCTACCCATCTCGG
GAAGAGTTCAGAGAGCATCTGGAGCTAATTGTGAAAAATAGTGCAACCTACAATGGGCCAAAACACTCAT
TGACTCAGATCTCTCAATCCATGCTGGATCTCTGTGATGAAAAACTCAAAGAGAAAGAAGACAAATTAGC
TCGCTTAGAGAAAGCTATCAACCCCTTGCTGGATGATGATGACCAAGTGGCGTTTTCTTTCATTCTGGAC
AACATTGTCACCCAGAAAATGATGGCAGTTCCAGATTCTTGGCCATTTCATCACCCAGTTAATAAGAAAT
TTGTTCCAGATTATTACAAAGTGATTGTCAATCCAATGGATTTAGAGACCATACGTAAGAACATCTCCAA
GCACAAGTATCAGAGTCGGGAGAGCTTTCTGGATGATGTAAACCTTATTCTGGCCAACAGTGTTAAGTAT
AATGGACCTGAGAGTCAGTATACTAAGACTGCCCAGGAGATTGTGAACGTCTGTTACCAGACATTGACTG
AGTATGATGAACATTTGACTCAACTTGAGAAGGATATTTGTACTGCTAAAGAAGCAGCTTTGGAGGAAGC
AGAATTAGAAAGCCTGGACCCAATGACCCCAGGGCCCTACACGCCTCAGCCTCCTGATTTGTATGATACC
AACACATCCCTCAGTATGTCTCGAGATGCCTCTGTATTTCAAGATGAGAGCAATATGTCTGTCTTGGATA
TTCCCAGTGCCACTCCAGAAAAGCAGGTAACACAGGAAGGTGAAGATGGAGATGGTGATCTTGCAGATGA
AGAGGAAGGAACTGTACAACAGCCTCAAGCCAGTGTCCTGTATGAGGATTTGCTTATGTCTGAAGGAGAA
GATGATGAGGAAGATGCTGGGAGTGATGAAGAAGGAGACAATCCTTTCTCTGCTATCCAGCTGAGTGAAA
GTGGAAGTGACTCTGATGTGGGATCTGGTGGAATAAGACCCAAACAACCCCGCATGCTTCAGGAGAACAC
AAGGATGGACATGGAAAATGAAGAAAGCATGATGTCCTATGAGGGAGACGGTGGGGAGGCTTCCCATGGT
TTGGAGGATAGCAACATCAGTTATGGGAGCTATGAGGAGCCTGATCCCAAGTCGAACACCCAAGACACAA
GCTTCAGCAGCATCGGTGGGTATGAGGTATCAGAGGAGGAAGAAGATGAGGAGGAGGAAGAGCAGCGCTC
TGGGCCGAGCGTACTAAGCCAGGTCCACCTGTCAGAGGACGAGGAGGACAGTGAGGATTTCCACTCCATT
GCTGGGGACAGTGACTTGGACTCTGATGAAGTTTCTCTCGGCTCGAGCGGCGTCTTCACACTCGAAGATT
TCGTTGGGGACTGGCGACAGACAGCCGGCTACAACCTGGACCAAGTCCTTGAACAGGGAGGTGTGTCCAG
TTTGTTTCAGAATCTCGGGGTGTCCGTAACTCCGATCCAAAGGATTGTCCTGAGCGGTGAAAATGGGCTG
AAGATCGACATCCATGTCATCATCCCGTATGAAGGTCTGAGCGGCGACCAAATGGGCCAGATCGAAAAAA
TTTTTAAGGTGGTGTACCCTGTGGATGATCATCACTTTAAGGTGATCCTGCACTATGGCACACTGGTAAT
CGACGGGGTTACGCCGAACATGATCGACTATTTCGGACGGCCGTATGAAGGCATCGCCGTGTTCGACGGC
AAAAAGATCACTGTAACAGGGACCCTGTGGAACGGCAACAAAATTATCGACGAGCGCCTGATCAACCCCG
ACGGCTCCCTGCTGTTCCGAGTAACCATCAACGGAGTGACCGGCTGGCGGCTGTGCGAACGCATTCTGGC
GTAAGGCCGCGACTCTAGAGTCGACCTGCAGGCATGCAAGCTGATCCGGCTGCTAACAAAGCCCGAAAGG
AAGCTGAGTTGGCTGCTGCCACCGCTGAGCAATAACTAGCATAACCCCTTGGGGCGGCCGCTTCGAGCAG
ACATGATAAGATACATTGATGAGTTTGGACAAACCACAACTAGAATGCAGTGAAAAAAATGCTTTATTTG
TGAAATTTGTGATGCTATTGCTTTATTTGTAACCATTATAAGCTGCAATAAACAAGTTAACAACAACAAT
TGCATTCATTTTATGTTTCAGGTTCAGGGGGAGATGTGGGAGGTTTTTTTAAGCAAGTAAAACCTCTACA
AATGTGGTAAAATCGAATTTTAACAAAATATTAACGCTTACAATTTCCTGATGCGGTATTTTCTCCTTAC
GCATCTGTGCGGTATTTCACACCGCATACGCGGATCTGCGCAGCACCATGGCCTGAAATAACCTCTGAAA
GAGGAACTTGGTTAGGTACCTTCTGAGGCGGAAAGAACCAGCTGTGGAATGTGTGTCAGTTAGGGTGTGG
AAAGTCCCCAGGCTCCCCAGCAGGCAGAAGTATGCAAAGCATGCATCTCAATTAGTCAGCAACCAGGTGT
GGAAAGTCCCCAGGCTCCCCAGCAGGCAGAAGTATGCAAAGCATGCATCTCAATTAGTCAGCAACCATAG
TCCCGCCCCTAACTCCGCCCATCCCGCCCCTAACTCCGCCCAGTTCCGCCCATTCTCCGCCCCATGGCTG
ACTAATTTTTTTTATTTATGCAGAGGCCGAGGCCGCCTCGGCCTCTGAGCTATTCCAGAAGTAGTGAGGA
GGCTTTTTTGGAGGCCTAGGCTTTTGCAAAAAGCTTAATTAACTGTTGACAATTAATCATCGGCATAGTA
TATCGGCATAGTATAATACGACAAGGTGAGGAACTAAACCCAGGAGGCAGATCATGATTGAACAAGATGG
ATTGCACGCAGGTTCTCCGGCCGCTTGGGTGGAGAGGCTATTCGGCTATGACTGGGCACAACAGACAATC
GGCTGCTCTGATGCCGCCGTGTTCCGGCTGTCAGCGCAGGGGCGCCCGGTTCTTTTTGTCAAGACCGACC
TGTCCGGTGCCCTGAATGAACTGCAGGACGAGGCAGCGCGGCTATCGTGGCTGGCCACGACGGGCGTTCC
TTGCGCAGCTGTGCTCGACGTTGTCACTGAAGCGGGAAGGGACTGGCTGCTATTGGGCGAAGTGCCGGGG
CAGGATCTCCTGTCATCTCACCTTGCTCCTGCCGAGAAAGTATCCATCATGGCTGATGCAATGCGGCGGC
TGCATACGCTTGATCCGGCTACCTGCCCATTCGACCACCAAGCGAAACATCGCATCGAGCGAGCACGTAC
TCGGATGGAAGCCGGTCTTGTCGATCAGGATGATCTGGACGAAGAGCATCAGGGGCTCGCGCCAGCCGAA
CTGTTCGCCAGGCTCAAGGCGCGCATGCCCGACGGCGAGGATCTCGTCGTGACCCATGGCGATGCCTGCT
TGCCGAATATCATGGTGGAAAATGGCCGCTTTTCTGGATTCATCGACTGTGGCCGGCTGGGTGTGGCGGA
CCGCTATCAGGACATAGCGTTGGCTACCCGTGATATTGCTGAAGAGCTTGGCGGCGAATGGGCTGACCGC
TTCCTCGTGCTTTACGGTATCGCCGCTCCCGATTCGCAGCGCATCGCCTTCTATCGCCTTCTTGACGAGT
TCTTCTGAGCGGGACTCTGGGGTTCGAAATGACCGACCAAGCGACGCCCAACCTGCCATCACGATGGCCG
CAATAAAATATCTTTATTTTCATTACATCTGTGTGTTGGTTTTTTGTGTGAATCGATAGCGATAAGGATC
CTCTTTGCGCTTGCGTTTTCCCTTGTCCAGATAGCCCAGTAGCTGACATTCATCCGGGGTCAGCACCGTT
TCTGCGGACTGGCTTTCTACCCGGTATCAGCTCACTCAAAGGCGGTAATACGGTTATCCACAGAATCAGG
GGATAACGCAGGAAAGAACATGTGAGCAAAAGGCCAGCAAAAGGCCAGGAACCGTAAAAAGGCCGCGTTG
CTGGCGTTTTTCCATAGGCTCCGCCCCCCTGACGAGCATCACAAAAATCGACGCTCAAGTCAGAGGTGGC
GAAACCCGACAGGACTATAAAGATACCAGGCGTTTCCCCCTGGAAGCTCCCTCGTGCGCTCTCCTGTTCC
GACCCTGCCGCTTACCGGATACCTGTCCGCCTTTCTCCCTTCGGGAAGCGTGGCGCTTTCTCATAGCTCA
CGCTGTAGGTATCTCAGTTCGGTGTAGGTCGTTCGCTCCAAGCTGGGCTGTGTGCACGAACCCCCCGTTC
AGCCCGACCGCTGCGCCTTATCCGGTAACTATCGTCTTGAGTCCAACCCGGTAAGACACGACTTATCGCC
ACTGGCAGCAGCCACTGGTAACAGGATTAGCAGAGCGAGGTATGTAGGCGGTGCTACAGAGTTCTTGAAG
TGGTGGCCTAACTACGGCTACACTAGAAGGACAGTATTTGGTATCTGCGCTCTGCTGAAGCCAGTTACCT
TCGGAAAAAGAGTTGGTAGCTCTTGATCCGGCAAACAAACCACCGCTGGTAGCGGTGGTTTTTTTGTTTG
CAAGCAGCAGATTACGCGCAGAAAAAAAGGATTTCAAGAAGATCCTTTGATCTTTTCTACGGGGTCTGAC
GCTCAGTGGAACGAAAACTCACGTTAAGGGATTTTGGTCATGAGATTATCAAAAAGGATCTTCACCTAGA
TCCTTTTATAGTCCGGAAATACAGGAACGCACGCTGGATGGCCCTTCGCTGGGATGGTGAAACCATGAAA
AATGGCAGCTTCAGTGGATTAAGTGGGGGTAATGTGGCCTGTACCCTCTGGTTGCATAGGTATTCATACG
GTTAAAATTTATCAGGCGCGATTGCGGCAGTTTTTCGGGTGGTTTGTTGCCATTTTTACCTGTCTGCTGC
CGTGATCGCGCTGAACGCGTTTTAGCGGTGCGTACAATTAAGGGATTATGGTAAATCCACTTACTGTCTG
CCCTCGTAGCCATCGAGATAAACCGCAGTACTCCGGCCACGATGCGTCCGGCGTAGAGGATCGAGATCT
