Features (pLannotate 1.2.2; 14 found; start..end, strand, type, name):
     58..245     -  promoter       CMV promoter (fragment): human cytomegalovirus (CMV) immediate early promoter
    247..612     -  enhancer       CMV enhancer: human cytomegalovirus immediate early enhancer
    622..644     +  promoter       minimal CMV promoter (fragment): human cytomegalovirus (CMV) immediate early promoter
    670..688     +  promoter       SP6 promoter: promoter for bacteriophage SP6 RNA polymerase
    727..1212    +  CDS            MAFG: MAFG_HUMAN - Experimental evidence at protein level: Swiss-Prot protein existence level 1. Since they lack a putative transactivation domain, the small Mafs behave as transcriptional repressors when they dimerize among themselves (PubMed:11154691). However, they seem to serve as transcriptional activators by dimerizing with other (usually larger) basic-zipper proteins, such as NFE2, NFE2L1 and NFE2L2, and recruiting them to specific DNA-binding sites (PubMed:8932385, PubMed:9421508, PubMed:11154691). Small Maf proteins heterodimerize with Fos and may act as competitive repressors of the NFE2L2
   1267..1737    +  CDS            Nluc (fragment): NanoLuc® luciferase human codon-optimized
   1814..1897    +  CDS            large T antigen (fragment): large T antigen from SV40 (simian virus 40)
   1920..2001    +  polyA_signal   SV40 poly(A) signal: SV40 polyadenylation signal
   2073..2430    +  promoter       SV40 promoter: SV40 enhancer and early promoter
   2461..3483    +  CDS            hph: KHYB_ECOLX - Experimental evidence at protein level: Swiss-Prot protein existence level 1. The aminoglycoside phosphotransferases achieve inactivation of their antibiotic substrates by phosphorylation. Only phosphorylates hygromycin and closely related compounds such as demethyl analogs and destomycin. From Escherichia coli.
   3522..3570    +  polyA_signal   poly(A) signal: synthetic polyadenylation signal
   3696..4284    +  rep_origin     ori: high-copy-number ColE1/pMB1/pBR322/pUC origin of replication
   4445..5236    -  CDS            neo: KKA2_KLEPN - Also known as kan, nptII. Experimental evidence at protein level: Swiss-Prot protein existence level 1. Resistance to kanamycin, neomycin, paromomycin, ribostamycin, butirosin and gentamicin B. From Klebsiella pneumoniae.
   5268..39      -  promoter       EM7 promoter (across the origin): synthetic bacterial promoter&nbsp
>Addgene plasmid #237132 | NanoBRET Assay Vector, TAF1-NanoLuc | addgene full sequence | sequence record 474931 | Addgene NGS Result
TACTATGCCGATATACTATGCCGATGATTAATTGTCAACAGTATTAGAATTCGATTTGACCTCCCACCGT
ACACGCCTACCGCCCATTTGCGTCAACGGGGCGGGGTTATTACGACATTTTGGAAAGTCCCGTTGATTTT
GGTGCCAAAACAAACTCCCATTGACGTCAATGGGGTGGAGACTTGGAAATCCCCGTGAGTCAAACCGCTA
TCCACGCCCATTGGTGTACTGCCAAAACCGCATCACCATGGTAATAGCGATGACTAATACGTAGATGTAC
TGCCAAGTAGGAAAGTCCCGTAAGGTCATGTACTGGGCATAATGCCAGGCGGGCCATTTACCGTCATTGA
CGTCAATAGGGGGCGGACTTGGCATATGATACACTTGATGTACTGCCAAGTGGGCAGTTTACCGTAAATA
CTCCACCCATTGACGTCAATGGAAAGTCCCTATTGGCGTTACTATGGGAACATACGTCATTATTGACGTC
AATGGGCGGGGGTCGTTGGGCGGTCAGCCAGGCGGGCCATTTACCGTAAGTTATGTAACGCGGAACTCCA
TATATGGGCTATGAACTAATGACCCCGTAATTGATTACTATTAATAACTAGTGGCGCGCCAGGGAGGCCT
ATATAAGCAGAGCTGGTTTAGTGAACCGTCAGATCGCCCATTTAGGTGACACTATAGAATACAAGCTACT
TGTTCTTTTTGCAGCTAGCGATCGCCATGACGACCCCCAATAAAGGAAACAAGGCCTTGAAGGTGAAGCG
GGAGCCGGGTGAGAATGGCACCAGCCTGACGGATGAGGAGCTGGTGACCATGTCGGTGCGGGAGCTGAAC
CAGCACCTGCGGGGCCTGTCCAAGGAGGAGATCGTCCAGCTGAAGCAGCGCCGGCGCACGCTCAAGAACC
GCGGCTACGCTGCCAGCTGCCGCGTGAAGCGGGTGACGCAGAAGGAGGAGCTGGAGAAGCAGAAGGCGGA
GCTGCAGCAGGAGGTGGAGAAGCTGGCCTCAGAGAACGCCAGCATGAAGCTGGAGCTCGACGCGCTGCGC
TCCAAGTACGAGGCGCTGCAGACCTTCGCCCGGACGGTGGCCCGCAGCCCCGTGGCGCCAGCCCGGGGCC
CCCTTGCCGCCGGCCTGGGGCCCCTCGTCCCAGGCAAGGTGGCCGCCACCAGCGTCATCACAATAGTAAA
GTCCAAGACGGATGCCCGATCGGTTTCTCAAGGCAGTTCAGGTGGTGGCGGGAGCGGAGGTGGAGGCTCG
AGCGGTGTCTTCACACTCGAAGATTTCGTTGGGGACTGGGAACAGACAGCCGCCTACAACCTGGACCAAG
TCCTTGAACAGGGAGGTGTGTCCAGTTTGCTGCAGAATCTCGCCGTGTCCGTAACTCCGATCCAAAGGAT
TGTCCGGAGCGGTGAAAATGCCCTGAAGATCGACATCCATGTCATCATCCCGTATGAAGGTCTGAGCGCC
GACCAAATGGCCCAGATCGAAGAGGTGTTTAAGGTGGTGTACCCTGTGGATGATCATCACTTTAAGGTGA
TCCTGCCCTATGGCACACTGGTAATCGACGGGGTTACGCCGAACATGCTGAACTATTTCGGACGGCCGTA
TGAAGGCATCGCCGTGTTCGACGGCAAAAAGATCACTGTAACAGGGACCCTGTGGAACGGCAACAAAATT
ATCGACGAGCGCCTGATCACCCCCGACGGCTCCATGCTGTTCCGAGTAACCATCAACAGCTAAGGCCGCG
ACTCTAGAAACACCTAGGCTCTCGTACGAAGTCAGCTGATAACGTCGACGTATTGCGGCCGCGGATCATA
ATCAGCCATACCACATTTGTAGAGGTTTTACTTGCTTTAAAAAACCTCCCACACCTCCCCCTGAACCTGA
AACATAAAATGAATGCAATTGTTGTTGTTAACTTGTTTATTGCAGCTTATAATGGTTACAAATAAAGCAA
TAGCATCACAAATTTCACAAATAAAGCATTTTTTTCACTGCCGACGTCACGCGTCTTGCGCAGCACCATG
GCCTGAAATAACCTCTGAAAGAGGAACTTGGTTAGGTACCTTCTGAGGCGGAAAGAACCAGCTGTGGAAT
GTGTGTCAGTTAGGGTGTGGAAAGTCCCCAGGCTCCCCAGCAGGCAGAAGTATGCAAAGCATGCATCTCA
ATTAGTCAGCAACCAGGTGTGGAAAGTCCCCAGGCTCCCCAGCAGGCAGAAGTATGCAAAGCATGCATCT
CAATTAGTCAGCAACCATAGTCCCGCCCCTAACTCCGCCCATCCCGCCCCTAACTCCGCCCAGTTCCGCC
CATTCTCCGCCCCATGGCTGACTAATTTTTTTTATTTATGCAGAGGCCGAGGCCGCCTCGGCCTCTGAGC
TATTCCAGAAGTAGTGAGGAGGCTTTTTTGGAGGCCTAGGCTTTTGCAAAAAGCTCGATTCTTCTGACAC
TAGCGCCACCATGAAGAAGCCCGAACTCACCGCTACCAGCGTTGAAAAATTTCTCATCGAGAAGTTCGAC
AGTGTGAGCGACCTGATGCAGTTGTCGGAGGGCGAAGAGAGCCGAGCCTTCAGCTTCGATGTCGGCGGAC
GCGGCTATGTACTGCGGGTGAATAGCTGCGCTGATGGCTTCTACAAAGACCGCTACGTGTACCGCCACTT
CGCCAGCGCTGCACTACCCATCCCCGAAGTGTTGGACATCGGCGAGTTCAGCGAGAGCCTGACATACTGC
ATCAGTAGACGCGCCCAAGGCGTTACTCTCCAAGACCTCCCCGAAACAGAGCTGCCTGCTGTGTTACAGC
CTGTCGCCGAAGCTATGGATGCTATTGCCGCCGCCGACCTCAGTCAAACCAGCGGCTTCGGCCCATTCGG
GCCCCAAGGCATCGGCCAGTACACAACCTGGCGGGATTTCATTTGCGCCATTGCTGATCCCCATGTCTAC
CACTGGCAGACCGTGATGGACGACACCGTGTCCGCCAGCGTAGCTCAAGCCCTGGACGAACTGATGCTGT
GGGCCGAAGACTGTCCCGAGGTGCGCCACCTCGTCCATGCCGACTTCGGCAGCAACAACGTCCTGACCGA
CAACGGCCGCATCACCGCCGTAATCGACTGGTCCGAAGCTATGTTCGGGGACAGTCAGTACGAGGTGGCC
AACATCTTCTTCTGGCGGCCCTGGCTGGCTTGCATGGAGCAGCAGACTCGCTACTTCGAGCGCCGGCATC
CCGAGCTGGCCGGCAGCCCTCGTCTGCGAGCCTACATGCTGCGCATCGGCCTGGATCAGCTCTACCAGAG
CCTCGTGGACGGCAACTTCGACGATGCTGCCTGGGCTCAAGGCCGCTGCGATGCCATCGTCCGCAGCGGG
GCCGGCACCGTCGGTCGCACACAAATCGCTCGCCGGAGCGCAGCCGTATGGACCGACGGCTGCGTCGAGG
TGCTGGCCGACAGCGGCAACCGCCGGCCCAGTACACGACCGCGCGCTAAGGAGGTAGGTCGAGTTTAGAC
TCTAGCCATCACGATGGCCGCAATAAAATATCTTTATTTTCATTACATCTGTGTGTTGGTTTTTTGTGTG
ACGATTCCGGACTATAAAAGGATCTAGGTGAAGATCCTTTTTGATAATCTCATGACCAAAATCCCTTAAC
GTGAGTTTTCGTTCCACTGAGCGTCAGACCCCGTAGAAAAGATCAAAGGATCTTCTTGAAATCCTTTTTT
TCTGCGCGTAATCTGCTGCTTGCAAACAAAAAAACCACCGCTACCAGCGGTGGTTTGTTTGCCGGATCAA
GAGCTACCAACTCTTTTTCCGAAGGTAACTGGCTTCAGCAGAGCGCAGATACCAAATACTGTCCTTCTAG
TGTAGCCGTAGTTAGGCCACCACTTCAAGAACTCTGTAGCACCGCCTACATACCTCGCTCTGCTAATCCT
GTTACCAGTGGCTGCTGCCAGTGGCGATAAGTCGTGTCTTACCGGGTTGGACTCAAGACGATAGTTACCG
GATAAGGCGCAGCGGTCGGGCTGAACGGGGGGTTCGTGCACACAGCCCAGCTTGGAGCGAACGACCTACA
CCGAACTGAGATACCTACAGCGTGAGCTATGAGAAAGCGCCACGCTTCCCGAAGGGAGAAAGGCGGACAG
GTATCCGGTAAGCGGCAGGGTCGGAACAGGAGAGCGCACGAGGGAGCTTCCAGGGGGAAACGCCTGGTAT
CTTTATAGTCCTGTCGGGTTTCGCCACCTCTGACTTGAGCGTCGATTTTTGTGATGCTCGTCAGGGGGGC
GGAGCCTATGGAAAAACGCCAGCAACGCGGCCTTTTTACGGTTCCTGGCCTTTTGCTGGCCTTTTGCTCA
CATGTTCTTTCCTGCGTTATCCCCTGATTCTGTGGATAACCGTATTACCGCCTTTGAGTGAGCTGATACC
GGTTGGGCGTCGCTTGGTCGGTCATTTCGAATCAGAAGAACTCGTCAAGAAGGCGATAGAAGGCGATGCG
CTGCGAATCGGGAGCGGCGATACCGTAAAGCACGAGGAAGCGGTCAGCCCATTCGCCGCCAAGCTCTTCA
GCAATATCACGGGTAGCCAACGCTATGTCCTGATAGCGGTCCGCCACACCCAGCCGGCCACAGTCGATGA
ATCCAGAAAAGCGGCCATTTTCCACCATGATATTCGGCAAGCAGGCATCGCCATGGGTCACGACGAGATC
CTCGCCGTCGGGCATGCGCGCCTTGAGCCTGGCGAACAGTTCGGCTGGCGCGAGCCCCTGATGCTCTTCG
TCCAGATCATCCTGATCGACAAGACCGGCTTCCATCCGAGTACGTGCTCGCTCGATGCGATGTTTCGCTT
GGTGGTCGAATGGGCAGGTAGCCGGATCAAGCGTATGCAGCCGCCGCATTGCATCAGCCATGATGGATAC
TTTCTCGGCAGGAGCAAGGTGAGATGACAGGAGATCCTGCCCCGGCACTTCGCCCAATAGCAGCCAGTCC
CTTCCCGCTTCAGTGACAACGTCGAGCACAGCTGCGCAAGGAACGCCCGTCGTGGCCAGCCACGATAGCC
GCGCTGCCTCGTCCTGCAGTTCATTCAGGGCACCGGACAGGTCGGTCTTGACAAAAAGAACCGGGCGCCC
CTGCGCTGACAGCCGGAACACGGCGGCATCAGAGCAGCCGATTGTCTGTTGTGCCCAGTCATAGCCGAAT
AGCCTCTCCACCCAAGCGGCCGGAGAACCTGCGTGCAATCCATCTTGTTCAATCATGATCTGCCTCCTGG
GTTTAGTTCCTCACCTTGTCGTATTA
